>Addgene plasmid #188113 | pGL4.23-Fosprom | addgene full sequence | sequence record 375494 | Addgene NGS Result
CCGTATTACCGCCTTTGAGTGAGCTGATACCGCTCGCCGCAGCCGAACGACCGAGCGCAGCGAGTCAGTG
AGCGAGGAAGCGGAAGAGCGCTGCCGGCACCTGTCCTACGAGTTGCATGATAAAGAAGACAGTCATAAGT
GCGGCGACGATAGTCATGCCCCGCGCCCACCGGAAGGAGCTGACTGGGTTGAAGGCTCTCAAGGGCATCG
GTCGACGGATCCTTATCGATTTTACCACATTTGTAGAGGTTTTACTTGCTTTAAAAAACCTCCCACACCT
CCCCCTGAACCTGAAACATAAAATGAATGCAATTGTTGTTGTTAACTTGTTTATTGCAGCTTATAATGGT
TACAAATAAAGCAATAGCATCACAAATTTCACAAATAAAGCATTTTTTTCACTGCATTCTAGTTGTGGTT
TGTCCAAACTCATCAATGTATCTTATCATGTCTGCTCGAAGCGGCCGGCCGCCCCGACTCTAGAATTATT
ACACGGCGATCTTGCCGCCCTTCTTGGCCTTAATGAGAATCTCGCGGATCTTGCGGGCGTCCAACTTGCC
GGTCAGTCCTTTAGGCACCTCGTCCACGAACACAACACCACCGCGCAGCTTCTTGGCGGTTGTAACCTGG
CTGGCCACATAGTCCACGATCTCCTTCTCGGTCATGGTTTTACCGTGTTCCAGCACGACGACTGCGGCGG
GCAGCTCGCCGGCATCGTCGTCGGGCAGGCCGGCGACCCCGGCGTCGAAGATGTTGGGGTGTTGCAGCAG
GATGCTCTCCAGTTCGGCTGGGGCTACCTGGTAGCCCTTGTATTTGATCAGGCTCTTCAGCCGGTCCACG
ATGAAGAAGTGCTCGTCCTCGTCCCAGTAGGCGATGTCGCCGCTGTGCAGCCAGCCGTCCTTGTCGATGA
GAGCGTTTGTAGCCTCGGGGTTGTTAACGTAGCCGCTCATGATCATGGGGCCACGGACGCACAGCTCGCC
GCGCTGGTTCACACCCAGTGTCTTACCGGTGTCCAAGTCCACCACCTTAGCCTCGAAGAAGGGCACCACC
TTGCCTACTGCGCCAGGCTTGTCGTCCCCTTCGGGGGTGATCAGAATGGCGCTGGTTGTTTCTGTCAGGC
CGTAGCCCTGGCGGATGCCTGGTAGGTGGAAGCGTTTGGCCACGGCCTCACCTACCTCCTTGCTGAGCGG
CGCCCCGCCGCTGGCGATCTCGTGCAAGTTGCTTAGGTCGTACTTGTCGATGAGAGTGCTCTTAGCGAAG
AAGCTAAATAGTGTGGGCACCAGCAGGGCAGATTGAATCTTATAGTCTTGCAAGCTGCGCAAGAATAGCT
CCTCCTCGAAGCGGTACATGAGCACGACCCGAAAGCCGCAGATCAAGTAGCCCAGCGTGGTGAACATGCC
GAAGCCGTGGTGAAATGGCACCACGCTGAGGATAGCGGTGTCGGGGATGATCTGGTTGCCGAAGATGGGG
TCGCGGGCATGACTGAATCGGACACAAGCGGTGCGGTGCGGTAGGGCTACGCCCTTGGGCAATCCGGTAC
TGCCACTACTGTTCATGATCAGGGCGATGGTTTTGTCCCGGTCGAAGCTCTCGGGCACGAAGTCGTACTC
GTTGAAGCCGGGTGGCAAATGGGAAGTCACGAAGGTGTACATGCTTTGGAAGCCCTGGTAGTCGGTCTTG
CTATCCATGATGATGATCTTTTGTATGATCGGTAGCTTCTTTTGCACGTTGAGGATCTTTTGCAGCCCTT
TCTTGCTCACGAATACGACGGTGGGCTGGCTGATGCCCATGCTGTTCAGCAGCTCGCGCTCGTTGTAGAT
GTCGTTAGCTGGGGCCACAGCCACACCGATGAACAGGGCACCCAACACGGGCATGAAGAACTGCAAGCTA
TTCTCGCTGCACACCACGATCCGATGGTTTGTATTCAGCCCATAGCGCTTCATAGCTTCTGCCAGCCGAA
CGCTCATCTCGAAGTACTCGGCGTAGGTAATGTCCACCTCGATATGTGCGTCGGTAAAGGCGATGGTGCC
GGGCACCAGGGCGTAGCGCTTCATGGCTTTGTGCAGCTGCTCGCCGGCGGTCCCGTCTTCGAGTGGGTAG
AATGGCGCTGGGCCCTTCTTAATGTTTTTGGCATCTTCCATGGGGTCGAAGTTTGGGGAAAGCCCGGCAA
GGGGTCCAGGGGTAGACACTGGTGGGAGCTGCAGAGCAGAGCTGGGTGGGAGCGCGGTCACTGCTCGTTC
GCGGAACCGCCGGCTCTATCCAGTCTTCTCAGTTGCTCGCTGCAGTCGCGGTTGGAGTAGTAGGCGCCTC
AGCTGGCGCCTTTATAGAAGCGCTGTGAATGGATGGACTTCCTACGTCACTGGGCGGAACTGGAAGGGGG
GGGAAGCGCGCCCCAAGGCCCTCTGCGGGCGCTCTGTCGTCAACTCTACGCCCCAGGCTTTCAACCCCCG
TCTTGGCATACATCTTTCACCTATGAGTGTTCACATTTGGGATCTTAGGGGGTCTCCTAGACCTTCCGCG
TGTAGGATTTCGGAGATGGTCCCCCCCCCAGAACAACAGGGACCGGCCGTGGAAACCTGCTGACGCAGAT
GTCCTAATATGGACATCCTGTGTAAAGGAGGGAGGGATTGACGGGAACAGCTCGCCGGCTGCAGCCAACT
CTGAGGGTGCAGCGCAGGGGGGGAACCGGGGCCGCGGCCGGGGGAGGGGAGGCGGGAAAGGCAGAGAAGG
CGAGCGAACATTCGCACCTGATTCAATGTGGACCCGGTTCCCAGGGTCAAGGGATGAGACCCGGGTCATT
GTCCAGCAATCTGGAACTTTTTTTTTTTTTTTGAGTCTCTGGTATTAGGAGAAGCAAGTACGCAGCCTTA
AAGGCTCGAAGCCTCTGTTCCTAAAGGAAAGCTTGCCCACATCAGCCCCCCATCCCAAATCAGTGCAGAG
AAGAAAAAGGGGGGGTCAGCTTCTCAGCCCCTCTCTCCAGCTCCTTGCCTGGAGAAACTTTAGGACTGAG
GTTGGAAGCAGCAAGTGAAGGATTGTAAATAAGTAGATCTTGATATCCTCGAGGCTAGCGAGCTCAGGTA
CCGGCCAGTTAGGCCAGAGAAATGTTCTGGCACCTGCACTTGCACTGGGGACAGCCTATTTTGCTAGTTT
GTTTTGTTTCGTTTTGTTTTGATGGAGAGCGTATGTTAGTACTATCGATTCACACAAAAAACCAACACAC
AGATGTAATGAAAATAAAGATATTTTATTGCGGCCTGTCCAATACCTCCCGTACCTTAATATTACTTACT
TATCCTTGAGAGACGTACTAGTAACCCTGATAAATGCTTCAATAATATTGAAAAAGGACGAGTATGAGCA
TCCAACATTTTCGTGTCGCACTCATTCCCTTCTTTGCGGCATTTTGCTTGCCTGTTTTTGCACACCCCGA
AACGCTGGTGAAAGTAAAAGATGCTGAAGATCAACTGGGTGCAAGAGTGGGCTATATCGAACTGGATCTC
AATAGCGGCAAGATCCTTGAGTCTTTCCGCCCCGAAGAACGATTCCCGATGATGAGCACTTTCAAAGTAC
TGCTATGTGGCGCGGTGTTGTCCCGTATAGACGCCGGGCAAGAGCAGCTTGGTCGCCGTATACACTACTC
ACAAAACGACTTGGTTGAGTACTCGCCGGTCACGGAAAAGCATCTTACGGATGGCATGACGGTAAGAGAA
TTGTGTAGTGCTGCCATTACCATGAGCGACAACACCGCGGCCAACTTACTTCTGACAACGATCGGAGGCC
CTAAGGAGCTGACTGCATTTCTTCATAATATGGGTGATCATGTGACCCGGCTTGACCGCTGGGAACCAGA
GTTGAACGAAGCCATACCGAACGACGAGCGTGATACCACGATGCCAGTAGCAATGGCCACAACTCTTCGG
AAACTACTCACTGGCGAACTTCTTACTCTAGCATCACGACAGCAGCTCATAGACTGGATGGAGGCGGACA
AAGTAGCAGGACCACTTCTTCGCTCGGCCCTCCCTGCTGGCTGGTTCATTGCTGACAAATCGGGGGCCGG
TGAACGCGGCTCTCGCGGCATCATTGCTGCGCTGGGGCCTGATGGTAAGCCCTCACGAATCGTAGTGATC
TACACGACGGGGAGTCAGGCCACTATGGACGAACGAAATAGGCAGATCGCTGAGATCGGTGCCTCACTGA
TCAAGCACTGGTAACCACTGCAGTGGTTTAGCATTTGCGGCCGCTGTCAGACCAAGTTTACTCATATATA
CTTTAGATTGATTTAAAACTTCATTTTTAATTTAAAAGGATCTAGGTGAAGATCCTTTTTGATAATCTCA
TGACCAAAATCCCTTAACGTGAGTTTTCGTTCCACTGAGCGTCAGACCCCGTAGAAAAGATCAAAGGATC
TTCTTGAGATCCTTTTTTTCTGCGCGTAATCTGCTGCTTGCAAACAAAAAAACCACCGCTACCAGCGGTG
GTTTGTTTGCCGGATCAAGAGCTACCAACTCTTTTTCCGAAGGTAACTGGCTTCAGCAGAGCGCAGATAC
CAAATACTGTTCTTCTAGTGTAGCCGTAGTTAGGCCACCACTTCAAGAACTCTGTAGCACCGCCTACATA
CCTCGCTCTGCTAATCCTGTTACCAGTGGCTGCTGCCAGTGGCGATAAGTCGTGTCTTACCGGGTTGGAC
TCAAGACGATAGTTACCGGATAAGGCGCAGCGGTCGGGCTGAACGGGGGGTTCGTGCACACAGCCCAGCT
TGGAGCGAACGACCTACACCGAACTGAGATACCTACAGCGTGAGCTATGAGAAAGCGCCACGCTTCCCGA
AGGGAGAAAGGCGGACAGGTATCCGGTAAGCGGCAGGGTCGGAACAGGAGAGCGCACGAGGGAGCTTCCA
GGGGGAAACGCCTGGTATCTTTATAGTCCTGTCGGGTTTCGCCACCTCTGACTTGAGCGTCGATTTTTGT
GATGCTCGTCAGGGGGGCGGAGCCTATGGAAAAACGCCAGCAACGCGGCCTTTTTACGGTTCCTGGCCTT
TTGCTGGCCTTTTGCTCACATGTTCTTTCCTGCGTTATCCCCTGATTCTGTGGATAA
Features (pLannotate 1.2.2; 10 found; start..end, strand, type, name):
      1..86      +  rep_origin     RSF ori (fragment): Plasmids containing the RSF 1030 origin of replication can be propagated in E. coli cells that contain additional plasmids with compatible origins.
     85..217     -  CDS            TcR (fragment): tetracycline efflux protein; tet; confers resistance to tetracycline
    233..301     +  CDS            large T antigen (fragment): large T antigen from SV40 (simian virus 40)
    324..445     +  polyA_signal   SV40 poly(A) signal: SV40 polyadenylation signal
    489..2141    -  CDS            luciferase: firefly luciferase synthetic luc2 version of the luciferase gene
   3096..3187    -  misc_feature   pause site: RNA polymerase II transcriptional pause signal from the human α2 globin gene
   3201..3249    -  polyA_signal   poly(A) signal: synthetic polyadenylation signal
   3312..3353    +  promoter       AmpR promoter (fragment): bla
   3354..4214    +  CDS            AmpR: β-lactamase confers resistance to ampicillin, carbenicillin, and related antibiotics
   4414..5002    +  rep_origin     ori: high-copy-number ColE1/pMB1/pBR322/pUC origin of replication
