[The description below was written by a language model from this plasmid's Addgene catalogue record and pLannotate feature annotations shown in this document.]
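Description:
pGL4.23-Fosprom is a firefly luciferase reporter plasmid built on Promega's pGL4.23 backbone and intended for transfection into mammalian cells. It is propagated in E. coli through a high-copy ColE1/pUC-type origin and selected with ampicillin via the β-lactamase (AmpR) gene. The catalogue lists a total size of about 5.1 kb, which agrees closely with the 5,097 nt sequenced record.

In the parental vector a minimal promoter sits upstream of the synthetic luc2 luciferase coding sequence. Here that minimal promoter has been removed and replaced by a 901 bp fragment of the endogenous mouse Fos (c-Fos) promoter, cloned between BglII and NcoI sites that both remain intact. The promoter itself is not called by the automated annotation, but the unannotated stretch immediately upstream of luc2 (which lies on the minus strand in this record) is of the right size and position to contain it. Further upstream lie a synthetic poly(A) signal and an RNA polymerase II transcriptional pause site from the human α2 globin gene. Together these limit read-through transcription from the backbone, so that luciferase signal reflects activity of the inserted promoter. An SV40 poly(A) signal lies beyond the 3′ end of luc2, although it is annotated on the opposite strand. The short fragments called as RSF ori, TcR and SV40 large T antigen are partial matches and probably not functional elements.

The plasmid serves to measure Fos promoter activity by luminescence. The associated publication concerns how the transcription factors MYB and ELF3 modulate labor-associated gene expression in myometrial cells.
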