Addgene plasmid #188113: pGL4.23-Fosprom
Purpose: Expresses luciferase under control of Fos promoter in transfected cells
Depositing lab: Jennifer Mitchell. Depositing organization: University of Toronto. Publication: MYB and ELF3 differentially modulate labor-inducing gene expression in myometrial cells. Shchuka VM, Khader N, Dorogin A, Shynlova O, Mitchell JA. PLoS One. 2023 Jan 3;18(1):e0271081. doi: 10.1371/journal.pone.0271081. eCollection 2023. PubMed 36595497.
Backbone
  Vector backbone: pGL4.23
  Backbone manufacturer: Promega
  Backbone size w/o insert (bp): 4283
  Total vector size (bp): 5091
  Modifications to backbone: Minimal promoter removed and replaced with endogenous gene promoter.
  Vector type: Luciferase
Growth in bacteria
  Bacterial resistance: Ampicillin, 100 μg/mL
  Growth temperature: 37°C
  Growth strain: DH5alpha
  Copy number: Unknown
Gene/Insert
  Gene/Insert name: Fos promoter (alt name: cFos)
  Species: M. musculus (mouse)
  Insert size (bp): 901
  Entrez Gene: Fos (a.k.a. D12Rfj1, c-fos, cFos)
  Promoter: Fos endogenous promoter
  Cloning method: Restriction Enzyme; 5′ cloning site BglII (not destroyed); 3′ cloning site NcoI (not destroyed)
  Sequencing primers: 5′ ACTTATTTACAATCCTTCACTTGCT; 3′ GGTCGAAGTTTGGGGAAAGCC
Terms and licenses: Academic/Nonprofit Terms; Industry Terms: Not Available to Industry
Depositor comments: Cloning by Virlana M Shchuka.
How to cite: pGL4.23-Fosprom was a gift from Jennifer Mitchell (Addgene plasmid # 188113 ; http://n2t.net/addgene:188113 ; RRID:Addgene_188113)
